>Addgene plasmid #136520 | pEN_TTmiRC2_p53DD | addgene full sequence | sequence record 272297 | Addgene NGS Result
GTTTACTCCCTATCAGTGATAGAGAACGATGTCGAGTTTACTCCCTATCAGTGATAGAGAACGTATGTCG
AGTTTACTCCCTATCAGTGATAGAGAACGTATGTCGAGTTTACTCCCTATCAGTGATAGAGAACGTATGT
CGAGTTTATCCCTATCAGTGATAGAGAACGTATGTCGAGTTTACTCCCTATCAGTGATAGAGAACGTATG
TCGAGGTAGGCGTGTACGGTGGGAGGCCTATATAAGCAGAGCTCGTTTAGTGAACCGTCAGATCGCCACT
AGTATGACTGCCATGGAGGAGTCACAGTCGGATATCAGCCTCGAGAGAGCGCTGCCCACCTGCACAAGCG
CCTCTCCCCCGCAAAAGAAAAAACCACTTGATGGAGAGTATTTCACCCTCAAGATCCGCGGGCGTAAACG
CTTCGAGATGTTCCGGGAGCTGAATGAGGCCTTAGAGTTAAAGGATGCCCATGCTACAGAGGAGTCTGGA
GACAGCAGGGCTCACTCCAGCTACCTGAAGACCAAGAAGGGCCAGTCTACTTCCCGCCATAAAAAAACAA
TGGTCAAGAAAGTGGGGCCTGACTCAGACTGACAATTGGAAGACTAATGCGTTTTCGAGATATCTAGACC
CAGCTTTCTTGTACAAAGTTGGCATTATAAGAAAGCATTGCTTATCAATTTGTTGCAACGAACAGGTCAC
TATCAGTCAAAATAAAATCATTATTTGCCATCCAGCTGCAGCTCTGGCCCGTGTCTCAAAATCTCTGATG
TTACATTGCACAAGATAAAAATATATCATCATGAACAATAAAACTGTCTGCTTACATAAACAGTAATACA
AGGGGTGTTATGAGCCATATTCAACGGGAAACGTCGAGGCCGCGATTAAATTCCAACATGGATGCTGATT
TATATGGGTATAAATGGGCTCGCGATAATGTCGGGCAATCAGGTGCGACAATCTATCGCTTGTATGGGAA
GCCCGATGCGCCAGAGTTGTTTCTGAAACATGGCAAAGGTAGCGTTGCCAATGATGTTACAGATGAGATG
GTCAGACTAAACTGGCTGACGGAATTTATGCCTCTTCCGACCATCAAGCATTTTATCCGTACTCCTGATG
ATGCATGGTTACTCACCACTGCGATCCCCGGAAAAACAGCATTCCAGGTATTAGAAGAATATCCTGATTC
AGGTGAAAATATTGTTGATGCGCTGGCAGTGTCCCTGCGCCGGTTGCATTCGATTCCTGTTTGTAATTGT
CCTTTTAACAGCGATCGCGTATTTCGTCTCGCTCAGGCGCAATCACGAATGAATAACGGTTTGGTTGATG
CGAGTGATTTTGATGACGAGCGTAATGGCTGGCCTGTTGAACAAGTCTGGAAAGAAATGCATAAACTTTT
GCCATTCTCACCGGATTCAGTCGTCACTCATGGTGATTTCTCACTTGATAACCTTATTTTTGACGAGGGG
AAATTAGGCCGGGAAGCCGATCTCGGCTTGAACGAATTGTTAGGTGGCGGTACTTGGGTCGATATCAAAG
TGCATCACTTCTTCCCGTATGCCCAACTTTGTATAGAGAGCCACTGCGGGATCGTCACCGTAATCTGCTT
GCACGTAGATCACATAAGCACCAAGCGCGTTGGCCTCATGCTTGAGGAGATTGATGAGCGCGGTGGCAAT
GCCCTGCCTCCGGTGCTCGCCGGAGACTGCGAGATCATAGATATAGATCTCACTACGCGGCTGCTCAAAC
TTGGGCAGAACGTAAGCCGCGAGAGCGCCAACAACCGCTTCTTGGTCGAAGGCAGCAAGCGCGATGAATG
TCTTACTACGGAGCAAGTTCCCGAGGTAATCGGAGTCCGGCTGATGTTGGGAGTAGGTGGCTACGTCTCC
GAACTCACGACCGAAAAGATCAAGAGCAGCCCGCATGGATTTGACTTGGTCAGGGCCGAGCCTACATGTG
CGAATGATGCCCATACTTGAGCCACCTAACTTTGTTTTAGGGCGACTGCCCTGCTGCGTAACATCGTTGC
TGCTGCGTAACATCGTTGCTGCTCCATAACATCAAACATCGACCCACGGCGTAACGCGCTTGCTGCTTGG
ATGCCCGAGGCATAGACTGTACAAAAAAACAGTCATAACAAGCCATGAAAACCGCCACTGCGCCGTTACC
ACCGCTGCGTTCGGTCAAGGTTCTGGACCAGTTGCGTGAGCGCATACGCTACTTGCATTACAGTTTACGA
ACCGAACAGGCTTATGTCAACTGGGTTCGTGCCTTCATCCGTTTCCACGGTGTGCGTCACCCGGCAACCT
TGGGCAGCAGCGAAGTCGAGGCATTTCTGTCCTGGCTGGCGAACGAGCGCAAGGTTTCGGTCTCCACGCA
TCGTCAGGCATTGGCGGCCTTGCTGTTCTTCTACGGCAAGGTGCTGTGCACGGATCTGCCCTGGCTTCAG
GAGATCGGAAGACCTCGGCCGTCGCGGCGCTTGCCGGTGGTGCTGACCCCGGATGAAGTGGTTCGCATCC
TCGGTTTTCTGGAAGGCGAGCATCGTTTGTTCGCCCAGGACTCTAGCTATAGTTCTAGTGGTTGGCTACT
AATAGGTTGTATTGATGTTGGACGAGTCGGAATCGCAGACCGATACCAGGATCTTGCCATCCTATGGAAC
TGCCTCGGTGAGTTTTCTCCTTCATTACAGAAACGGCTTTTTCAAAAATATGGTATTGATAATCCTGATA
TGAATAAATTGCAGTTTCATTTGATGCTCGATGAGTTTTTCTAATCAGAATTGGTTAATTGGTTGTAACA
CTGGCAGAGCATTACGCTGACTTGACGGGACGGCGCAAGCTCATGACCAAAATCCCTTAACGTGAGTTTT
CGTTCCACTGAGCGTCAGACCCCGTAGAAAAGATCAAAGGATCTTCTTGAGATCCTTTTTTTCTGCGCGT
AATCTGCTGCTTGCAAACAAAAAAACCACCGCTACCAGCGGTGGTTTGTTTGCCGGATCAAGAGCTACCA
ACTCTTTTTCCGAAGGTAACTGGCTTCAGCAGAGCGCAGATACCAAATACTGTTCTTCTAGTGTAGCCGT
AGTTAGGCCACCACTTCAAGAACTCTGTAGCACCGCCTACATACCTCGCTCTGCTAATCCTGTTACCAGT
GGCTGCTGCCAGTGGCGATAAGTCGTGTCTTACCGGGTTGGACTCAAGACGATAGTTACCGGATAAGGCG
CAGCGGTCGGGCTGAACGGGGGGTTCGTGCACACAGCCCAGCTTGGAGCGAACGACCTACACCGAACTGA
GATACCTACAGCGTGAGCTATGAGAAAGCGCCACGCTTCCCGAAGGGAGAAAGGCGGACAGGTATCCGGT
AAGCGGCAGGGTCGGAACAGGAGAGCGCACGAGGGAGCTTCCAGGGGGAAACGCCTGGTATCTTTATAGT
CCTGTCGGGTTTCGCCACCTCTGACTTGAGCGTCGATTTTTGTGATGCTCGTCAGGGGGGCGGAGCCTAT
GGAAAAACGCCAGCAACGCGGCCTTTTTACGGTTCCTGGCCTTTTGCTGGCCTTTTGCTCACATGTTCTT
TCCTGCGTTATCCCCTGATTCTGTGGATAACCGTATTACCGCTAGCATGGATCTCGGGGACGTCTAACTA
CTAAGCGAGAGTAGGGAACTGCCAGGCATCAAATAAAACGAAAGGCTCAGTCGGAAGACTGGGCCTTTCG
TTTTATCTGTTGTTTGTCGGTGAACGCTCTCCTGAGTAGGACAAATCCGCCGGGAGCGGATTTGAACGTT
GTGAAGCAACGGCCCGGAGGGTGGCGGGCAGGACGCCCGCCATAAACTGCCAGGCATCAAACTAAGCAGA
AGGCCATCCTGACGGATGGCCTTTTTGCGTTTCTACAAACTCTTCCTGTTAGTTAGTTACTTAAGCTCGG
GCCCCAAATAATGATTTTATTTTGACTGATAGTGACCTGTTCGTTGCAACAAATTGATAAGCAATGCTTT
TTTATAATGCCAACTTTGTACAAAAAAGCAGGCTTTAAAGGAACCAATTCAGTCGACTGGATCCCGAGTT
TACTCCCTATCAGTGATAGAGAACGTATGTCGA
Features (pLannotate 1.2.2; 12 found; start..end, strand, type, name):
    317..589     +  CDS            Tp53 (fragment): P53_MOUSE - Also known as P53, Trp53. Experimental evidence at protein level: Swiss-Prot protein existence level 1. Acts as a tumor suppressor in many tumor types; induces growth arrest or apoptosis depending on the physiological circumstances and cell type. Involved in cell cycle regulation as a trans-activator that acts to negatively regulate cell division by controlling a set of genes required for this process. One of the activated genes is an inhibitor of cyclin-dependent kinases. Apoptosis induction seems to be mediated either by stimulation of BAX and FAS antigen expression, or by repres
    628..727     -  protein_bind   attL2: mutant version of attL; recombination site for the Gateway® LR reaction LR Clonase™
    850..1476    +  CDS            KanR (fragment): aminoglycoside phosphotransferase; aph(3')-Ia; confers resistance to kanamycin in bacteria or G418 (Geneticin®) in eukaryotes
   1510..2043    -  CDS            GmR: gentamycin acetyltransferase; aacC1; confers resistance to gentamycin
   2232..2260    -  promoter       Pc promoter: intI1 (promoter lies within the coding sequence); class 1 integron promoter
   2238..2585    -  CDS            YPR2_ECOLX (fragment): Protein predicted: Swiss-Prot protein existence level 4. From Escherichia coli.
   2590..2774    +  CDS            KanR (fragment): aminoglycoside phosphotransferase; aph(3')-Ia; confers resistance to kanamycin in bacteria or G418 (Geneticin®) in eukaryotes
   2917..3505    +  rep_origin     ori: high-copy-number ColE1/pMB1/pBR322/pUC origin of replication
   3673..3716    -  terminator     rrnB T1 terminator: Escherichia coli rrnB; transcription terminator T1 from the E. coli rrnB gene
   3848..3875    +  terminator     rrnB T2 terminator: transcription terminator T2 from the E. coli rrnB gene
   3925..4024    +  protein_bind   attL1: mutant version of attL; recombination site for the Gateway® LR reaction LR Clonase™
   4056..277     +  promoter       tight TRE promoter (across the origin): Tet-responsive promoter PTight, consisting of seven tet operator sequences followed by the minimal CMV promoter
