[The description below was written by a language model from this plasmid's Addgene catalogue record and pLannotate feature annotations shown in this document.]
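Description:
pEN_TTmiRC2_p53DD is a Gateway entry (donor) vector built on the pEN_TTmiRc2 backbone and intended for transferring a tetracycline-regulated expression cassette into the pSLIK destination vector by LR recombination. It replicates in E. coli from a high-copy ColE1/pUC-type origin and is selected with gentamicin through the aacC1 acetyltransferase gene, driven by a class 1 integron Pc promoter. The feature table shows this gentamicin cassette flanked by two fragments of a kanamycin resistance gene, consistent with the gentamicin marker having been inserted into, and disrupting, an original KanR gene. rrnB T1 and T2 terminators sit upstream of attL1, insulating the entry cassette from read-through transcription from the backbone.

Between the attL1 and attL2 sites lies the payload: a tight TRE promoter (seven tet operators joined to a minimal CMV promoter) followed by p53DD, a short fragment of mouse Trp53 of about 309 bp. It was amplified by PCR from a pBabe p53DD plasmid and cloned between SpeI and MfeI sites, both of which are preserved. The catalogue lists a 3xFLAG tag at the N terminus of the insert; the automated annotation does not call the tag separately, marking only the p53 fragment. p53DD is generally known as a dominant-negative p53 that interferes with endogenous p53 function, although the record itself does not state this. After an LR reaction, the TRE-driven FLAG-p53DD cassette would be carried into pSLIK to allow doxycycline-inducible expression. The associated study examined NRF2-p53 signaling in breast epithelial spheroids. The sequenced record is 4,093 nt, somewhat smaller than the listed backbone size, suggesting that backbone sequence was replaced during cloning.
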