Addgene plasmid #136520: pEN_TTmiRC2_p53DD
Purpose: Used as a donor vector containing N-term 3xFLAG to clone into pSLIK
Depositing lab: Kevin Janes. Depositing organization: University of Virginia. Publication: Sporadic activation of an oxidative stress-dependent NRF2-p53 signaling network in breast epithelial spheroids and premalignancies. Pereira EJ, Burns JS, Lee CY, Marohl T, Calderon D, Wang L, Atkins KA, Wang CC, Janes KA. Sci Signal. 2020 Apr 14;13(627). pii: 13/627/eaba4200. doi: 10.1126/scisignal.aba4200. PubMed 32291314.
Backbone
  Vector backbone: pEN_TTmiRc2
  Backbone manufacturer: Addgene #25752
  Backbone size w/o insert (bp): 4422
  Vector type: entry vector for gateway cloning
Growth in bacteria
  Bacterial resistance: Gentamicin, 10 μg/mL
  Growth temperature: 37°C
  Growth strain: ccdB Survival
  Copy number: Unknown
Gene/Insert
  Gene/Insert name: p53DD
  Species: M. musculus (mouse)
  Insert size (bp): 309
  Mutation: This construct was created by PCR from the pBabe p53DD (addgene #9058).
  GenBank ID: NM_011640.3
  Entrez Gene: Trp53 (a.k.a. Tp53, bbl, bfy, bhy, p44, p53)
  Tag / fusion protein: 3x FLAG (N terminal on insert)
  Cloning method: Restriction Enzyme; 5′ cloning site SpeI (not destroyed); 3′ cloning site MfeI (not destroyed)
  Sequencing primers: 5′ TGATAGAGAACGTATGTCGAGG
Terms and licenses: Academic/Nonprofit Terms; Industry Terms: Not Available to Industry
How to cite: pEN_TTmiRC2_p53DD was a gift from Kevin Janes (Addgene plasmid # 136520 ; http://n2t.net/addgene:136520 ; RRID:Addgene_136520)
