>Addgene plasmid #136520 | pEN_TTmiRC2_p53DD | depositor partial sequence | sequence record 263383 | pEN_TTmiRC2_p53DD sequence 309 bps
ATGACTGCCATGGAGGAGTCACAGTCGGATATCAGCCTCGAGAGAGCGCTGCCCACCTGCACAAGCGCCT
CTCCCCCGCAAAAGAAAAAACCACTTGATGGAGAGTATTTCACCCTCAAGATCCGCGGGCGTAAACGCTT
CGAGATGTTCCGGGAGCTGAATGAGGCCTTAGAGTTAAAGGATGCCCATGCTACAGAGGAGTCTGGAGAC
AGCAGGGCTCACTCCAGCTACCTGAAGACCAAGAAGGGCCAGTCTACTTCCCGCCATAAAAAAACAATGG
TCAAGAAAGTGGGGCCTGACTCAGACTGA
